>Addgene plasmid #44303 | pUC-UAS1B1-Leum | depositor full sequence | sequence record 60299 | pUC-UAS1B1-Leum sequence 2927 bps
TCGCGCGTTTCGGTGATGACGGTGAAAACCTCTGACACATGCAGCTCCCGGAGACGGTCACAGCTTGTCT
GTAAGCGGATGCCGGGAGCAGACAAGCCCGTCAGGGCGCGTCAGCGGGTGTTGGCGGGTGTCGGGGCTGG
CTTAACTATGCGGCATCAGAGCAGATTGTACTGAGAGTGCACCATATGCGGTGTGAAATACCGCACAGAT
GCGTAAGGAGAAAATACCGCATCAGGCGCCATTCGCCATTCAGGCTGCGCAACTGTTGGGAAGGGCGATC
GGTGCGGGCCTCTTCGCTATTACGCCAGCTGGCGAAAGGGGGATGTGCTGCAAGGCGATTAAGTTGGGTA
ACGCCAGGGTTTTCCCAGTCACGACGTTGTAAAACGACGGCCAGTTTCGAACTGCAGTTGGTACCCGAAT
TCGAGCTCGGTACCCGGGGATCCTCTAGAGTCGACCTGAGGTGTCTCACAAGTGCCGTGCAGTCCCGCCC
CCACTTGCTTCTCTTTGTGTGTAGTGTACGTACATTATCGAGACCGTTGTTCCCGCCCACCTCGATCCGG
GCATGCACTGATCACGGGCAAAAGTGCGTATATATACAAGAGCGTTTGCCAGCCACAGATTTTCACTCCA
CACACCACATCACACATACAACCACACACATCCACAATGGAACCCGAAACTAAAAGCTTCAGGCGCGCCA
TCATGGTCATAGCTGTTTCCTGTGTGAAATTGTTATCCGCTCACAATTCCACACAACATACGAGCCGGAA
GCATAAAGTGTAAAGCCTGGGGTGCCTAATGAGTGAGCTAACTCACATTAATTGCGTTGCGCTCACTGCC
CGCTTTCCAGTCGGGAAACCTGTCGTGCCAGCTGCATTAATGAATCGGCCAACGCGCGGGGAGAGGCGGT
TTGCGTATTGGGCGCTCTTCCGCTTCCTCGCTCACTGACTCGCTGCGCTCGGTCGTTCGGCTGCGGCGAG
CGGTATCAGCTCACTCAAAGGCGGTAATACGGTTATCCACAGAATCAGGGGATAACGCAGGAAAGAACAT
GTGAGCAAAAGGCCAGCAAAAGGCCAGGAACCGTAAAAAGGCCGCGTTGCTGGCGTTTTTCCATAGGCTC
CGCCCCCCTGACGAGCATCACAAAAATCGACGCTCAAGTCAGAGGTGGCGAAACCCGACAGGACTATAAA
GATACCAGGCGTTTCCCCCTGGAAGCTCCCTCGTGCGCTCTCCTGTTCCGACCCTGCCGCTTACCGGATA
CCTGTCCGCCTTTCTCCCTTCGGGAAGCGTGGCGCTTTCTCATAGCTCACGCTGTAGGTATCTCAGTTCG
GTGTAGGTCGTTCGCTCCAAGCTGGGCTGTGTGCACGAACCCCCCGTTCAGCCCGACCGCTGCGCCTTAT
CCGGTAACTATCGTCTTGAGTCCAACCCGGTAAGACACGACTTATCGCCACTGGCAGCAGCCACTGGTAA
CAGGATTAGCAGAGCGAGGTATGTAGGCGGTGCTACAGAGTTCTTGAAGTGGTGGCCTAACTACGGCTAC
ACTAGAAGGACAGTATTTGGTATCTGCGCTCTGCTGAAGCCAGTTACCTTCGGAAAAAGAGTTGGTAGCT
CTTGATCCGGCAAACAAACCACCGCTGGTAGCGGTGGTTTTTTTGTTTGCAAGCAGCAGATTACGCGCAG
AAAAAAAGGATCTCAAGAAGATCCTTTGATCTTTTCTACGGGGTCTGACGCTCAGTGGAACGAAAACTCA
CGTTAAGGGATTTTGGTCATGAGATTATCAAAAAGGATCTTCACCTAGATCCTTTTAAATTAAAAATGAA
GTTTTAAATCAATCTAAAGTATATATGAGTAAACTTGGTCTGACAGTTACCAATGCTTAATCAGTGAGGC
ACCTATCTCAGCGATCTGTCTATTTCGTTCATCCATAGTTGCCTGACTCCCCGTCGTGTAGATAACTACG
ATACGGGAGGGCTTACCATCTGGCCCCAGTGCTGCAATGATACCGCGAGACCCACGCTCACCGGCTCCAG
ATTTATCAGCAATAAACCAGCCAGCCGGAAGGGCCGAGCGCAGAAGTGGTCCTGCAACTTTATCCGCCTC
CATCCAGTCTATTAATTGTTGCCGGGAAGCTAGAGTAAGTAGTTCGCCAGTTAATAGTTTGCGCAACGTT
GTTGCCATTGCTACAGGCATCGTGGTGTCACGCTCGTCGTTTGGTATGGCTTCATTCAGCTCCGGTTCCC
AACGATCAAGGCGAGTTACATGATCCCCCATGTTGTGCAAAAAAGCGGTTAGCTCCTTCGGTCCTCCGAT
CGTTGTCAGAAGTAAGTTGGCCGCAGTGTTATCACTCATGGTTATGGCAGCACTGCATAATTCTCTTACT
GTCATGCCATCCGTAAGATGCTTTTCTGTGACTGGTGAGTACTCAACCAAGTCATTCTGAGAATAGTGTA
TGCGGCGACCGAGTTGCTCTTGCCCGGCGTCAATACGGGATAATACCGCGCCACATAGCAGAACTTTAAA
AGTGCTCATCATTGGAAAACGTTCTTCGGGGCGAAAACTCTCAAGGATCTTACCGCTGTTGAGATCCAGT
TCGATGTAACCCACTCGTGCACCCAACTGATCTTCAGCATCTTTTACTTTCACCAGCGTTTCTGGGTGAG
CAAAAACAGGAAGGCAAAATGCCGCAAAAAAGGGAATAAGGGCGACACGGAAATGTTGAATACTCATACT
CTTCCTTTTTCAATATTATTGAAGCATTTATCAGGGTTATTGTCTCATGAGCGGATACATATTTGAATGT
ATTTAGAAAAATAAACAAATAGGGGTTCCGCGCACATTTCCCCGAAAAGTGCCACCTGACGTCTAAGAAA
CCATTATTATCATGACATTAACCTATAAAAATAGGCGTATCACGAGGCCCTTTCGTC
Features (pLannotate 1.2.2; 11 found; start..end, strand, type, name):
    137..236     +  misc_feature   bom (fragment): basis of mobility region from pBR322
    242..395     -  CDS            lacZα (fragment): LacZα fragment of β-galactosidase; lacZ fragment
    417..458     +  misc_feature   MCS (fragment): pUC18/19 multiple cloning site
    730..746     -  protein_bind   lac operator: The lac repressor binds to the lac operator to inhibit transcription in E. coli. This inhibition can be relieved by adding lactose or isopropyl-β-D-thiogalactopyranoside (IPTG). lac repressor encoded by lacI
    754..784     -  promoter       lac promoter: promoter for the E. coli lac operon
    799..820     -  protein_bind   CAP binding site: CAP binding activates transcription in the presence of cAMP. E. coli catabolite activator protein
    833..925     -  CDS            lacI (fragment): lac repressor; lacI; The lac repressor binds to the lac operator to inhibit transcription in E. coli. This inhibition can be relieved by adding lactose or isopropyl-β-D-thiogalactopyranoside (IPTG).
   1108..1696    -  rep_origin     ori: high-copy-number ColE1/pMB1/pBR322/pUC origin of replication
   1867..2727    -  CDS            AmpR: β-lactamase; bla; confers resistance to ampicillin, carbenicillin, and related antibiotics
   2728..2832    -  promoter       AmpR promoter: bla
   2927..35      +  CDS            rop (fragment) (across the origin): Rop protein, which maintains plasmids at low copy number; rop
