[The description below was written by a language model from this plasmid's Addgene catalogue record and pLannotate feature annotations shown in this document.]
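Description:
pUC-UAS1B1-Leum is a small (about 2.9 kb) pUC19-based plasmid that stores a synthetic hybrid promoter from the yeast Yarrowia lipolytica. It is propagated in E. coli as a high-copy plasmid through the ColE1/pUC-type origin of replication and is selected with ampicillin via the β-lactamase (AmpR) gene and its own promoter. The remaining annotated features are standard pUC19 remnants: the lac promoter with its operator and CAP binding site, a fragment of the lacZα coding region, part of the multiple cloning site, and short fragments annotated as lacI, bom and rop. None of these contributes a yeast function, and no yeast origin, centromere or auxotrophic marker is annotated, so the plasmid as recorded serves as a bacterial cloning and storage vector rather than a Yarrowia expression vector.

The payload is the 304 bp UAS1B1-Leum promoter, cloned between BstBI and AscI sites that are both preserved, so the element can be excised or exchanged as a cassette. The feature table does not annotate the insert itself, but the unannotated gap between the partial MCS and the lac operator is consistent with its position in the polylinker, flanked by the M13 forward and reverse priming sites used for sequencing. The name suggests a single copy of the UAS1B upstream activating sequence joined to a minimal leucine-gene core promoter, although the record does not spell out this composition. No reporter or coding sequence sits downstream. The associated work concerns tuning gene expression in Y. lipolytica with hybrid promoters, and this plasmid appears to be a building block in that series. The depositor notes that minor sequence discrepancies with the repository's quality-control sequence should not affect function.
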