Addgene plasmid #44303: pUC-UAS1B1-Leum
Depositing lab: Hal Alper. Depositing organization: University of Texas at Austin. Publication: Tuning gene expression in Yarrowia lipolytica by a hybrid promoter approach. Blazeck J, Liu L, Redden H, Alper H. Appl Environ Microbiol. 2011 Nov;77(22):7905-14. doi: 10.1128/AEM.05763-11. Epub 2011 Sep 16. PubMed 21926196.
Backbone
  Vector backbone: pUC19
  Backbone size w/o insert (bp): 2623
  Total vector size (bp): 2927
  Modifications to backbone: None
  Vector type: Bacterial Expression, Synthetic Biology
Growth in bacteria
  Bacterial resistance: Ampicillin, 100 μg/mL
  Growth temperature: 37°C
  Growth strain: DH10B
  Copy number: High Copy
Gene/Insert
  Gene/Insert name: UAS1B1-Leum promoter
  Species: Yarrowia lipolytica
  Insert size (bp): 304
  Mutation: N/A
  Promoter: UAS1B1-Leum
  Tag / fusion protein: N/A
  Cloning method: Restriction Enzyme; 5′ cloning site BstBI (not destroyed); 3′ cloning site AscI (not destroyed)
  Sequencing primers: 5′ m13_forward20_primer; 3′ m13_reverse_primer
Terms and licenses: Academic/Nonprofit Terms; Industry Terms: Not Available to Industry
Depositor comments: Discrepancies between the Addgene QC sequence and the depositor's sequence should not affect plasmid function.
How to cite: pUC-UAS1B1-Leum was a gift from Hal Alper (Addgene plasmid # 44303 ; http://n2t.net/addgene:44303 ; RRID:Addgene_44303)
