>Addgene plasmid #44303 | pUC-UAS1B1-Leum | addgene partial sequence | sequence record 62841 | M13_pUC_rev
TTTTAGTTTCGGGTTCCATTGTGGATGTGTGTGGTTGTATGTGTGATGTGGTGTGTGGAGTGAAAATCTG
TGGCTGGCAAACGCTCTTGTATATATACGCACTTTTGCCCGTGATCAGTGCATGCCCGGATCGAGGTGGG
CGGGAACAACGGTCTCGATAATGTACGTACACTACACACAAAGAGAAGCAAGTGGGGGCGGGACTGCACG
GCACTTGTGAGACACCTCAGGTCGACTCTAGAGGATCCCCGGGTACCGAGCTCGAATTCACTGGCCGTCG
TTTTACAACGTCGTGACTGGGAAAACCCTGGCGTTACCCAACTTAATCGCCTTGCAGCACATCCCCCTTT
CGCCAGCTGGCGTAATAGCGAAGAGGCCCGCACCGATCGCCCTTCCCAACAGTTGCGCAGCCTGAATGGC
GAATGGCGCCTGATGCGGTATTTTCTCCTTACGCATCTGTGCGGTATTTCACACCGCATATGGTGCACTC
TCAGTACAATCTGCTCTGATGCCGCATAGTTAAGCCAGCCCCGACACCCGCCAACACCCGCTGACGCGCC
CTGACGGGCTTGTCTGCTCCCGGCATCCGCTTACAGACAAGCTGTGACCGTCTCCGGGAGCTGCATGTGT
CAGAGGTTTTCACCGTCATCACCGAAACGCGCGAGACGAAAGGGCCTCGTGATACGCCTATTTTTATAGG
TTAATGTCATGATAATAATGGTTTCTTAGACGTCAGGTGGCACTTTTCGGGGAAATGTGCGCGGAACCCC
TATTTGTTTATTTTTCTAAATACATTCAAATATGTATCCGCTCATGAGACAATAAC
